>Addgene plasmid #164671 | pBI-CMV1-mir181b-1~125-CMV2-mir1 | addgene full sequence | sequence record 327555 | Addgene NGS Result
CGTTACATAACTTACGGTAAATGGCCCGCCTGGCTGACCGCCCAACGACCCCCGCCCATTGACGTCAATA
ATGACGTATGTTCCCATAGTAACGCCAATAGGGACTTTCCATTGACGTCAATGGGTGGAGTATTTACGGT
AAACTGCCCACTTGGCAGTACATCAAGTGTATCATATGCCAAGTACGCCCCCTATTGACGTCAATGACGG
TAAATGGCCCGCCTGGCATTATGCCCAGTACATGACCTTATGGGACTTTCCTACTTGGCAGTACATCTAC
GTATTAGTCATCGCTATTACCATGGTGATGCGGTTTTGGCAGTACATCAATGGGCGTGGATAGCGGTTTG
ACTCACGGGGATTTCCAAGTCTCCACCCCATTGACGTCAATGGGAGTTTGTTTTGGCACCAAAATCAACG
GGACTTTCCAAAATGTCGTAACAACTCCGCCCCATTGACGCAAATGGGCGGTAGGCGTGTACGGTGGGAG
GTCTATATAAGCAGAGCTGGTTTAGTGAACCGTCAGATCCGCTAGGGATCCTCTAGTCAGCTGACGCGTG
CTAGCGCGGCCGCAAACCAAAGGTGGACACACCAGGACTTTCTCTTCCCTGTGCAGAGATTATTTTTTAA
AAGGTCACAATCAACATTCATTGCTGTCGGTGGGTTGAACTGTGTGGACAAGCTCACTGAACAATGAATG
CAACTGTGGCCCCGCTTTTTGCTGTCACAATCAACAGATATTCCATCTTTGAAAGCGTTTTTGGTCTTTC
TGTCTCTGGCTCTCAGAATGTCTCTGTGCCTATCTCCATCTCTGACCCCCACCCCAGGGTCTACCGGGCC
ACCGCACACCATGTTGCCAGTCTCTAGGTCCCTGAGACCCTTTAACCTGTGAGGACATCCAGGGTCACAG
GTGAGGTTCTTGGGAGCCTGGCGTCTGGCCCAACCACACACCTGGGGAATTGCTGGCCTGACTTCTGACC
CCTGACTCCTCATACCCTTCCTCCAGAGCATGACATTTGACCACCAACTGAAACCTGACAAGCTTGTCGA
CGATATCTCCAGAGGATCATAATCAGCCATACCACATTTGTAGAGGTTTTACTTGCTTTAAAAAACCTCC
CACACCTCCCCCTGAACCTGAAACATAAAATGAATGCAATTGTTGTTGTTAACTTGTTTATTGCAGCTTA
TAATGGTTACAAATAAAGCAATAGCATCACAAATTTCACAAATAAAGCATTTTTTTCACTGCCCCGAGCT
TCCTCGCTCACTGACTCGCTGCGCTCGGTCGTTCGGCTGCGGCGAGCGGTATCAGCTCACTCAAAGGCGG
TAATACGGTTATCCACAGAATCAGGGGATAACGCAGGAAAGAACATGTGAGCAAAAGGCCAGCAAAAGGC
CAGGAACCGTAAAAAGGCCGCGTTGCTGGCGTTTTTCCATAGGCTCCGCCCCCCTGACGAGCATCACAAA
AATCGACGCTCAAGTCAGAGGTGGCGAAACCCGACAGGACTATAAAGATACCAGGCGTTTCCCCCTGGAA
GCTCCCTCGTGCGCTCTCCTGTTCCGACCCTGCCGCTTACCGGATACCTGTCCGCCTTTCTCCCTTCGGG
AAGCGTGGCGCTTTCTCATAGCTCACGCTGTAGGTATCTCAGTTCGGTGTAGGTCGTTCGCTCCAAGCTG
GGCTGTGTGCACGAACCCCCCGTTCAGCCCGACCGCTGCGCCTTATCCGGTAACTATCGTCTTGAGTCCA
ACCCGGTAAGACACGACTTATCGCCACTGGCAGCAGCCACTGGTAACAGGATTAGCAGAGCGAGGTATGT
AGGCGGTGCTACAGAGTTCTTGAAGTGGTGGCCTAACTACGGCTACACTAGAAGAACAGTATTTGGTATC
TGCGCTCTGCTGAAGCCAGTTACCTTCGGAAAAAGAGTTGGTAGCTCTTGATCCGGCAAACAAACCACCG
CTGGTAGCGGTGGTTTTTTTGTTTGCAAGCAGCAGATTACGCGCAGAAAAAAAGGATCTCAAGAAGATCC
TTTGATCTTTTCTACGGGGTCTGACGCTCAGTGGAACGAAAACTCACGTTAAGGGATTTTGGTCATGAGA
TTATCAAAAAGGATCTTCACCTAGATCCTTTTAAATTAAAAATGAAGTTTTAAATCAATCTAAAGTATAT
ATGAGTAAACTTGGTCTGACAGTTACCAATGCTTAATCAGTGAGGCACCTATCTCAGCGATCTGTCTATT
TCGTTCATCCATAGTTGCCTGACTCCCCGTCGTGTAGATAACTACGATACGGGAGGGCTTACCATCTGGC
CCCAGTGCTGCAATGATACCGCGAGACCCACGCTCACCGGCTCCAGATTTATCAGCAATAAACCAGCCAG
CCGGAAGGGCCGAGCGCAGAAGTGGTCCTGCAACTTTATCCGCCTCCATCCAGTCTATTAATTGTTGCCG
GGAAGCTAGAGTAAGTAGTTCGCCAGTTAATAGTTTGCGCAACGTTGTTGCCATTGCTACAGGCATCGTG
GTGTCACGCTCGTCGTTTGGTATGGCTTCATTCAGCTCCGGTTCCCAACGATCAAGGCGAGTTACATGAT
CCCCCATGTTGTGCAAAAAAGCGGTTAGCTCCTTCGGTCCTCCGATCGTTGTCAGAAGTAAGTTGGCCGC
AGTGTTATCACTCATGGTTATGGCAGCACTGCATAATTCTCTTACTGTCATGCCATCCGTAAGATGCTTT
TCTGTGACTGGTGAGTACTCAACCAAGTCATTCTGAGAATAGTGTATGCGGCGACCGAGTTGCTCTTGCC
CGGCGTCAACACGGGATAATACCGCGCCACATAGCAGAACTTTAAAAGTGCTCATCATTGGAAAACGTTC
TTCGGGGCGAAAACTCTCAAGGATCTTACCGCTGTTGAGATCCAGTTCGATGTAACCCACTCGTGCACCC
AACTGATCTTCAGCATCTTTTACTTTCACCAGCGTTTCTGGGTGAGCAAAAACAGGAAGGCAAAATGCCG
CAAAAAAGGGAATAAGGGCGACACGGAAATGTTGAATACTCATACTCTTCCTTTTTCAATATTATTGAAG
CATTTATCAGGGTTATTGTCTCATGAGCGGATACATATTTGAATGTATTTAGAAAAATAAACAAATAGGG
GTTCCGCGCACATTTCCCCGAAAAGTGCCACCTGACGTCGGCAGTGAAAAAAATGCTTTATTTGTGAAAT
TTGTGATGCTATTGCTTTATTTGTAACCATTATAAGCTGCAATAAACAAGTTAACAACAACAATTGCATT
CATTTTATGTTTCAGGTTCAGGGGGAGGTGTGGGAGGTTTTTTAAAGCAAGTAAAACCTCTACAAATGTG
GTATGGCTGATTATGATCCTCTAGACTGCAGGGCTGTCGGCCGCGGCGGCCCCCGTGGTGTGGAGTGCCC
CTCAGTGCGGCGAGAGAGGTCCCGGCCTGAGATACATACTTCTTTACATTCCATAGCTTAGCAGGTCCAT
ATGGGCATATAAAGAAGTATGTTTCCCAAGCAGGCAGTCTGCATGCAGTTCCAAGACCCCGGGACGCCGC
CCCGGTAGAAGCTGACCCCAGATCTGGGCCCCCGCGGCATATGACCGGTGAATTCTCCAGGCGATCTGAC
GGTTCACTAAACGAGCTCTGCTTATATAGGCCTCCCACCGTACACGCCACCTCGACATACTCGAGTAGTT
ATTAATAGTAATCAATTACGGGGTCATTAGTTCATAGCCCATATATGGAGTTCCG
Features (pLannotate 1.2.2; 13 found; start..end, strand, type, name):
      1..304     +  enhancer       CMV enhancer: human cytomegalovirus immediate early enhancer
    305..508     +  promoter       CMV promoter: human cytomegalovirus (CMV) immediate early promoter
    862..930     +  ncRNA          lin-4: Accession: RF00052 - lin-4 microRNA precursor
   1065..1148    +  CDS            large T antigen (fragment): large T antigen from SV40 (simian virus 40)
   1171..1252    +  polyA_signal   SV40 poly(A) signal: SV40 polyadenylation signal
   1434..2022    -  rep_origin     ori: high-copy-number ColE1/pMB1/pBR322/pUC origin of replication
   2193..3053    -  CDS            AmpR: β-lactamase; bla; confers resistance to ampicillin, carbenicillin, and related antibiotics
   3054..3158    -  promoter       AmpR promoter: bla
   3191..3272    -  polyA_signal   SV40 poly(A) signal: SV40 polyadenylation signal
   3295..3378    -  CDS            large T antigen (fragment): large T antigen from SV40 (simian virus 40)
   3454..3530    -  ncRNA          mir-1: Accession: RF00103 - mir-1 microRNA precursor family
   3654..3688    -  promoter       minimal CMV promoter (fragment): human cytomegalovirus (CMV) immediate early promoter
   3706..3765    +  enhancer       CMV enhancer (fragment): human cytomegalovirus immediate early enhancer
