[The description below was written by a language model from this plasmid's Addgene catalogue record and pLannotate feature annotations shown in this document.]
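Description:
pBI-CMV1-mir181b-1~125-CMV2-mir1 is a mammalian expression plasmid built on the Clontech pBI-CMV1 bidirectional backbone, designed to transcribe two separate human microRNA precursors from a single vector. It is propagated in E. coli through a ColE1/pUC-type origin and selected with ampicillin via the β-lactamase gene and its bla promoter. The catalogue lists it as low copy, although the annotated origin is of the type usually described as high copy. No mammalian selection marker is annotated, so the plasmid appears suited to transient transfection. The sequenced record is 3,765 nt.

The payload consists of two divergent transcription units that share a central CMV enhancer region. In one direction, the CMV enhancer and immediate early promoter drive a 466 bp insert, cloned between NotI and HindIII, named miR-181b-1~125a. The name indicates an artificial cluster joining the miR-181b-1 and miR-125a hairpins. The annotation software flags one hairpin here as a lin-4 family precursor, which fits miR-125a since miR-125 is the lin-4 homologue; the miR-181b-1 hairpin was not picked up as a separate feature. In the opposite direction, a minimal CMV promoter drives a 198 bp miR-1-1 fragment, cloned between BglII and PstI and detected as a mir-1 family precursor. Each unit ends in its own SV40 polyadenylation signal; the short "large T antigen" fragments next to these are remnants of that SV40 terminator region rather than functional coding sequence.

According to the stated purpose and associated publication, the construct is used to express these hairpins in mammalian cells for studies of how clustering with a neighbouring hairpin assists processing of suboptimal microRNA hairpins. The independently transcribed miR-1-1 plausibly serves as an internal co-expression reference, though the record does not state this.
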