Addgene plasmid #164671: pBI-CMV1-mir181b-1~125-CMV2-mir1
Purpose: Express miR-181b-1~125a and miR-1-1 in mammalian cells
Depositing lab: David Bartel. Depositing organization: Whitehead Institute for Biomedical Research. Publication: MicroRNA Clustering Assists Processing of Suboptimal MicroRNA Hairpins through the Action of the ERH Protein. Fang W, Bartel DP. Mol Cell. 2020 Apr 16;78(2):289-302.e6. doi: 10.1016/j.molcel.2020.01.026. PubMed 32302541.
Backbone
  Vector backbone: pBI-CMV1
  Backbone manufacturer: Clontech
  Backbone size w/o insert (bp): 3114
  Vector type: Mammalian Expression
Growth in bacteria
  Bacterial resistance: Ampicillin, 100 μg/mL
  Growth temperature: 37°C
  Growth strain: DH5alpha
  Copy number: Low Copy
Gene/Insert 1
  Gene/Insert name: miR-181b-1~125a
  Species: H. sapiens (human)
  Insert size (bp): 466
  Entrez Gene: MIR181B1 (a.k.a. MIRN181B1, mir-181b-1)
  Promoter: CMV
  Cloning method: Restriction Enzyme; 5′ cloning site NotI (not destroyed); 3′ cloning site HindIII (not destroyed)
  Sequencing primers: 5′ CAATGGGAGTTTGTTTTGGC
Gene/Insert 2
  Gene/Insert name: miR-1-1
  Species: H. sapiens (human)
  Insert size (bp): 198
  Entrez Gene: MIR1-1 (a.k.a. MIRN1-1, hsa-mir-1-1, miRNA1-1, mir-1-1)
  Promoter: CMV
  Cloning method: Restriction Enzyme; 5′ cloning site BglII (not destroyed); 3′ cloning site PstI (not destroyed)
  Sequencing primers: 5′ TGGGCTATGAACTAATGACC
Terms and licenses: Academic/Nonprofit Terms; Industry Terms: Not Available to Industry
How to cite: pBI-CMV1-mir181b-1~125-CMV2-mir1 was a gift from David Bartel (Addgene plasmid # 164671 ; http://n2t.net/addgene:164671 ; RRID:Addgene_164671)
