>Addgene plasmid #164671 | pBI-CMV1-mir181b-1~125-CMV2-mir1 | depositor partial sequence | sequence record 319810 | CAATGGGAGTTTGTTTTGGC
CGCCCCATTGACGCAAATGGGCGGTAGGCGTGTACGGTGGGAGGTCTATATAAGCAGAGCTGGTTTAGTG
AACCGTCAGATCCGCTAGGGATCCTCTAGTCAGCTGACGCGTGCTAGCGCGGCCGCAAACCAAAGGTGGA
CACACCAGGACTTTCTCTTCCCTGTGCAGAGATTATTTTTTAAAAGGTCACAATCAACATTCATTGCTGT
CGGTGGGTTGAACTGTGTGGACAAGCTCACTGAACAATGAATGCAACTGTGGCCCCGCTTTTTGCTGTCA
CAATCAACAGATATTCCATCTTTGAAAGCGTTTTTGGTCTTTCTGTCTCTGGCTCTCAGAATGTCTCTGT
GCCTATCTCCATCTCTGACCCCCACCCCAGGGTCTACCGGGCCACCGCACACCATGTTGCCAGTCTCTAG
GTCCCTGAGACCCTTTAACCTGTGAGGACATCCAGGGTCACAGGTGAGGTTCTTGGGAGCCTGGCGTCTG
GCCCAACCACACACCTGGGGAATTGCTGGCCTGACTTCTGACCCCTGACTCCTCATACCCTTCCTCCAGA
GCATGACATTTGACCACCAACTGAAACCTGACAAGCTTGTCGACGATATCTCCAGAGGATCATAATCAGC
CATACCACATTTGTAGAGGTTTTACTTGCTTTAAAAAACCTCCCACACCTCCCCCTGAACCTGAAACATA
AAATGAATGCAATTGTTGTTGTTAACTTGTTTATTGCAGCTTATAATGGTTACAAATAAAGCAATAGCAT
CACAAATTTCACAAATAAAGC
